Addgene plasmid #147763: pN1-HsSmg5-del133-155-V5-SBP-MBP_V
Purpose: Mammalian Expression of HsSmg5-del133-155
Depositing lab: Elisa Izaurralde. Depositing organization: Max Planck Institute for Developmental Biology. Publication: The SMG5-SMG7 heterodimer directly recruits the CCR4-NOT deadenylase complex to mRNAs containing nonsense codons via interaction with POP2. Loh B, Jonas S, Izaurralde E. Genes Dev. 2013 Oct 1;27(19):2125-38. doi: 10.1101/gad.226951.113. PubMed 24115769.
Backbone
  Vector backbone: Unknown
  Vector type: Mammalian Expression
Growth in bacteria
  Bacterial resistance: Kanamycin, 50 μg/mL
  Growth temperature: 37°C
  Growth strain: DH5alpha
  Copy number: High Copy
Gene/Insert
  Gene/Insert name: HsSmg5-del133-155
  Species: H. sapiens (human)
  Mutation: one silent mutation C969T compared to the sequence given by NCBI: NM_015327.2.
  Entrez Gene: SMG5 (a.k.a. EST1B, LPTS-RP1, LPTSRP1, SMG-5)
  Cloning method: Unknown
Terms and licenses: Academic/Nonprofit Terms; Industry Terms: Not Available to Industry
Depositor comments: Plasmids from this collection were made available to the research community and donated after the lab closed. Please note that the sequence provided by the depositing laboratory may be theoretical/predicted or based on Sanger sequencing results. There may be discrepancies between sequencing results obtained by Addgene and the depositor sequence. If an Addgene verified sequence is not available, please contact before placing your order to request that our lab fully sequence the plasmid.
How to cite: pN1-HsSmg5-del133-155-V5-SBP-MBP_V was a gift from Elisa Izaurralde (Addgene plasmid # 147763 ; http://n2t.net/addgene:147763 ; RRID:Addgene_147763)
