[The description below was written by a language model from this plasmid's Addgene catalogue record and pLannotate feature annotations shown in this document.]
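Description:
pN1-HsSmg5-del133-155-V5-SBP-MBP_V is an 8,290 nt mammalian expression plasmid encoding a human SMG5 deletion variant fused at its C terminus to a triple tag. The catalogue lists the backbone as unknown, although the "pN1" name and the feature layout fit a CMV-driven vector built for C-terminal fusions. It is maintained in E. coli at high copy through a ColE1/pUC-type origin and selected with kanamycin. The NeoR/KanR gene (Tn5 aminoglycoside phosphotransferase) sits behind tandem bacterial (bla) and SV40 early promoters and ends with an HSV TK polyadenylation signal, so the same marker can also support G418 selection in mammalian cells. An f1 origin is present as well. Short annotated fragments of ble, SV40 large T antigen and a bGH poly(A) signal appear to be backbone remnants or partial matches rather than functional units.

The expression cassette uses the human CMV immediate-early enhancer and promoter to drive the SMG5 open reading frame, which is flanked by multiple cloning site remnants and followed in order by a V5 epitope tag, a streptavidin-binding peptide (SBP) and a signal-sequence-less E. coli maltose-binding protein (MBP), with an SV40 poly(A) signal terminating the transcript. The insert name indicates a deletion of positions 133–155, presumably residues; the record does not say what this region does. It also carries one silent C969T change relative to the reference transcript. SMG5 acts in nonsense-mediated mRNA decay, working with SMG7 to link UPF1 to the mRNA degradation machinery. The V5 tag allows detection and the SBP tag streptavidin-based pulldown, making the construct suited to testing how the deletion affects SMG5 interactions in human cells, in keeping with the associated study of SMG5–SMG7 and recruitment of the CCR4-NOT deadenylase complex.
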