Features (pLannotate 1.2.2; 18 found; start..end, strand, type, name):
     61..364     +  enhancer       CMV enhancer: human cytomegalovirus immediate early enhancer
    365..568     +  promoter       CMV promoter: human cytomegalovirus (CMV) immediate early promoter
    591..634     +  misc_feature   MCS (fragment): multiple cloning site
    640..3618    +  CDS            SMG5: SMG5_HUMAN - Also known as EST1B, KIAA1089. Experimental evidence at protein level: Swiss-Prot protein existence level 1. Plays a role in nonsense-mediated mRNA decay. Does not have RNase activity by itself. Promotes dephosphorylation of UPF1. Together with SMG7 is thought to provide a link to the mRNA degradation machinery involving exonucleolytic pathways, and to serve as an adapter for UPF1 to protein phosphatase 2A (PP2A), thereby triggering UPF1 dephosphorylation. Necessary for TERT activity. From Homo sapiens (Human).
   3621..3653    +  misc_feature   MCS (fragment): multiple cloning site
   3661..3702    +  CDS            V5 tag: epitope tag from simian virus 5
   3724..3837    +  CDS            SBP: streptavidin-binding peptide selected from a peptide library; binds streptavidin with nanomolar affinity (Keefe et al., 2001)
   3862..4953    +  CDS            MBP: maltose binding protein from E. coli; malE (mutated); This version of the gene does not encode a signal sequence, so MBP will remain in the cytosol.
   4972..5055    +  CDS            large T antigen (fragment): large T antigen from SV40 (simian virus 40)
   5078..5199    +  polyA_signal   SV40 poly(A) signal: SV40 polyadenylation signal
   5233..5661    -  rep_origin     f1 ori (sequence partly withheld): f1 bacteriophage origin of replication; arrow indicates direction of (+) strand synthesis
   5688..5792    +  promoter       AmpR promoter: bla
   5794..6151    +  promoter       SV40 promoter: SV40 enhancer and early promoter
   6186..6980    +  CDS            NeoR/KanR: aminoglycoside phosphotransferase from Tn5; aph(3')-II (or nptII); confers resistance to neomycin, kanamycin, and G418 (Geneticin®)
   7001..7153    +  CDS            ble (fragment): BLE_KLEPN - Experimental evidence at protein level: Swiss-Prot protein existence level 1. Binding protein with a strong affinity to the bleomycin family of antibiotics. Binds to CL990; an antimitotic-antibiotic compound. From Klebsiella pneumoniae.
   7212..7259    +  polyA_signal   HSV TK poly(A) signal: herpes simplex virus thymidine kinase polyadenylation signal (Cole and Stacy, 1985)
   7350..7366    -  polyA_signal   bGH poly(A) signal (fragment): bovine growth hormone polyadenylation signal
   7588..8176    +  rep_origin     ori: high-copy-number ColE1/pMB1/pBR322/pUC origin of replication
>Addgene plasmid #147763 | pN1-HsSmg5-del133-155-V5-SBP-MBP_V | depositor full sequence | sequence record 290210 | Full Sequence
TAGTTATTAATAGTAATCAATTACGGGGTCATTAGTTCATAGCCCATATATGGAGTTCCGCGTTACATAA
CTTACGGTAAATGGCCCGCCTGGCTGACCGCCCAACGACCCCCGCCCATTGACGTCAATAATGACGTATG
TTCCCATAGTAACGCCAATAGGGACTTTCCATTGACGTCAATGGGTGGAGTATTTACGGTAAACTGCCCA
CTTGGCAGTACATCAAGTGTATCATATGCCAAGTACGCCCCCTATTGACGTCAATGACGGTAAATGGCCC
GCCTGGCATTATGCCCAGTACATGACCTTATGGGACTTTCCTACTTGGCAGTACATCTACGTATTAGTCA
TCGCTATTACCATGGTGATGCGGTTTTGGCAGTACATCAATGGGCGTGGATAGCGGTTTGACTCACGGGG
ATTTCCAAGTCTCCACCCCATTGACGTCAATGGGAGTTTGTTTTGGCACCAAAATCAACGGGACTTTCCA
AAATGTCGTAACAACTCCGCCCCATTGACGCAAATGGGCGGTAGGCGTGTACGGTGGGAGGTCTATATAA
GCAGAGCTGGTTTAGTGAACCGTCAGATCCGCTAGCGCTACCGGACTCAGATCTCGAGCTCAAGCTTCGA
ATTCGCAACATGAGCCAAGGCCCCCCCACAGGGGAGAGCAGCGAGCCCGAAGCAAAAGTCCTCCACACTA
AGCGGCTTTACCGGGCTGTGGTGGAGGCTGTGCATCGACTTGACCTCATCCTTTGCAACAAAACTGCTTA
TCAAGAAGTATTCAAACCAGAAAACATTAGCCTGAGGAACAAGCTGCGTGAGCTCTGCGTCAAGCTTATG
TTCCTGCACCCAGTGGACTATGGGAGAAAGGCTGAGGAGCTGCTGTGGAGAAAGGTATACTATGAAGTTA
TCCAGCTTATCAAGACTAACAAAAAGCACATCCACAGCCGGAGCACTTTGGAATGTGCCTACAGGACGCA
CCTGGTTGCTGGTATTGGCTTCTACCAGCATCTCCTTCTCTATATCCAGTCCCACCCAGTGTCTGCCTCA
GGGAAGGAGATGGATTGGGCACAGATGGCATGTCACCGATGTCTGGTGTATCTGGGGGATTTGTCCCGAT
ATCAGAATGAATTAGCTGGCGTAGATACCGAGCTGCTAGCCGAGAGATTTTACTACCAAGCCCTGTCAGT
AGCTCCTCAGATTGGAATGCCCTTCAATCAGCTGGGCACCCTGGCAGGCAGCAAGTACTATAATGTGGAA
GCCATGTATTGCTACCTGCGCTGCATCCAGTCAGAAGTGTCCTTTGAGGGAGCCTATGGGAACCTCAAGC
GGCTGTATGACAAGGCAGCCAAAATGTACCACCAACTGAAGAAGTGTGAGACTCGGAAACTGTCTCCTGG
CAAAAAGCGATGTAAAGACATTAAAAGGTTGCTAGTGAACTTTATGTATCTGCAAAGCCTCCTACAGCCC
AAAAGCAGCTCCGTGGACTCAGAGCTGACCTCACTTTGCCAGTCAGTCCTGGAGGACTTCAACCTCTGTC
TCTTCTACCTGCCCTCCTCACCCAACCTCAGCCTGGCCAGTGAGGATGAGGAGGAGTATGAGAGTGGATA
TGCTTTCCTCCCGGACCTTCTCATCTTTCAAATGGTCATCATCTGCCTTATGTGTGTGCACAGCTTGGAG
AGAGCAGGATCCAAGCAGTACAGTGCAGCCATTGCCTTCACCCTGGCCCTCTTTTCCCACCTCGTCAATC
ATGTCAACATACGGCTGCAGGCTGAGCTGGAAGAGGGCGAGAATCCCGTCCCGGCATTCCAGAGTGATGG
CACAGATGAACCAGAGTCCAAGGAACCTGTGGAGAAAGAGGAGGAGCCAGATCCTGAGCCTCCTCCTGTA
ACACCCCAAGTGGGTGAGGGCAGAAAGAGCCGTAAGTTCTCTCGCCTCTCCTGTCTCCGCCGTCGCCGCC
ACCCACCCAAAGTTGGTGATGACAGTGACCTGAGTGAAGGCTTTGAATCGGACTCAAGCCATGACTCAGC
CCGGGCCAGTGAGGGCTCAGACAGTGGCTCTGACAAGAGTCTTGAAGGTGGGGGAACGGCCTTTGATGCT
GAAACAGACTCGGAAATGAATAGCCAGGAGTCCCGATCAGACTTGGAAGATATGGAGGAAGAGGAGGGGA
CACGGTCACCAACCCTGGAGCCCCCTCGGGGCAGATCAGAGGCTCCCGATTCCCTCAATGGCCCACTGGG
CCCCAGTGAGGCTAGCATTGCCAGCAATCTACAAGCCATGTCCACCCAGATGTTCCAGACTAAGCGCTGC
TTCCGACTGGCCCCCACCTTTAGCAACCTGCTCCTCCAGCCCACCACCAACCCTCATACCTCGGCCAGCC
ACAGGCCTTGCGTCAATGGGGATGTAGACAAGCCTTCAGAGCCAGCCTCTGAGGAGGGCTCTGAGTCGGA
GGGGAGTGAGTCCAGTGGACGCTCCTGTCGGAATGAGCGCAGCATCCAGGAGAAGCTTCAGGTCCTGATG
GCCGAAGGTCTGCTTCCTGCTGTGAAAGTCTTCCTGGACTGGCTTCGGACCAACCCCGACCTCATCATCG
TGTGTGCGCAGAGCTCTCAAAGTCTGTGGAACCGCCTGTCTGTGTTGCTGAATCTGTTGCCTGCTGCTGG
TGAACTCCAGGAGTCTGGCCTGGCCTTGTGTCCTGAGGTCCAAGATCTTCTTGAAGGTTGTGAACTGCCT
GACCTCCCCTCTAGCCTTCTGCTCCCAGAGGACATGGCTCTTCGTAACCTGCCCCCGCTCCGAGCTGCCC
ACAGACGCTTTAACTTTGACACGGATCGGCCCCTGCTCAGCACCTTAGAGGAGTCAGTGGTGCGCATCTG
CTGCATCCGCAGCTTTGGTCATTTCATCGCCCGCCTGCAAGGCAGCATCCTGCAGTTCAACCCAGAGGTT
GGCATCTTCGTCAGCATTGCCCAGTCTGAGCAGGAGAGCCTGCTGCAGCAGGCCCAGGCACAGTTCCGAA
TGGCACAGGAGGAAGCTCGTCGGAACAGGCTCATGAGAGACATGGCTCAGCTACGACTTCAGCTCGAAGT
GTCTCAGCTGGAGGGCAGCCTGCAGCAGCCCAAGGCCCAGTCAGCCATGTCTCCCTACCTCGTCCCTGAC
ACCCAGGCCCTCTGCCACCATCTCCCTGTCATCCGCCAACTGGCCACCAGTGGCCGCTTCATTGTCATCA
TCCCAAGGACAGTGATCGATGGCCTGGATTTGCTGAAGAAGGAACACCCAGGGGCCCGGGATGGGATTCG
GTACCTGGAGGCAGAGTTTAAAAAAGGAAACAGGTACATTCGCTGCCAGAAAGAGGTGGGAAAGAGCTTT
GAGCGGCATAAGCTGAAGAGGCAGGATGCAGATGCCTGGACTCTCTATAAGATCCTAGACAGCTGCAAAC
AGCTGACTCTGGCCCAGGGGGCAGGTGAGGAGGATCCGAGTGGCATGGTGACCATCATCACAGGCCTTCC
ACTGGACAACCCCAGCGTGCTTTCAGGCCCCATGCAGGCAGCCCTGCAGGCCGCTGCCCACGCCAGTGTG
GACATCAAGAATGTTCTGGACTTCTACAAGCAGTGGAAGGAAATTGGTACGTCGACGGTACCGCGGGCCC
GGGATCCACCGGTCCCTCCAGGTAAGCCTATCCCTAACCCTCTCCTCGGTCTCGATTCTACGCCCGGAAG
CGGTAGCGGTACCATGGACGAGAAGACCACCGGCTGGGGGGGCGGCCACGTGGTGGAGGGCCTGGCCGGC
GAGCTGGAGCAGCTGCGGGCCAGGCTGGAGCACCACCCTCAGGGCCAGCGGGAGCCCTCCGGCGGCTGCA
AGCCCCTCGACATGAAAATCGAAGAAGGTAAACTGGTAATCTGGATTAACGGCGATAAAGGCTATAACGG
TCTCGCTGAAGTCGGTAAGAAATTCGAGAAAGATACCGGAATTAAAGTCACCGTTGAGCATCCGGATAAA
CTGGAAGAGAAATTCCCGCAGGTTGCGGCAACTGGCGATGGCCCTGACATTATCTTCTGGGCACACGACC
GCTTTGGTGGCTACGCTCAATCTGGCCTGTTGGCTGAAATCACCCCGGACAAAGCGTTCCAGGACAAGCT
GTATCCGTTTACCTGGGATGCCGTACGTTACAACGGCAAGCTGATTGCTTACCCGATCGCTGTTGAAGCG
TTATCGCTGATTTATAACAAAGATCTGCTGCCGAACCCGCCAAAAACCTGGGAAGAGATCCCGGCGCTGG
ATAAAGAACTGAAAGCGAAAGGTAAGAGCGCGCTGATGTTCAACCTGCAAGAACCGTACTTCACCTGGCC
GCTGATTGCTGCTGACGGGGGTTATGCGTTCAAGTATGAAAACGGCAAGTACGACATTAAAGACGTGGGC
GTGGATAACGCTGGCGCGAAAGCGGGTCTGACCTTCCTGGTTGACCTGATTAAAAGCAAACACATGAATG
CAGACACCGATTACTCCATCGCAGAAGCTGCCTTTAATAAAGGCGAAACAGCGATGACCATCAACGGCCC
GTGGGCATGGTCCAACATCGACACCAGCAAAGTGAATTATGGTGTAACGGTACTGCCGACCTTCAAGGGT
CAACCATCCAAACCGTTCGTTGGCGTGCTGAGCGCAGGTATTAACGCCGCCAGTCCGAACAAAGAGCTGG
CGAAAGAGTTCCTCGAAAACTATCTGCTGACTGATGAAGGTCTGGAAGCGGTTAATAAAGACAAACCGCT
GGGTGCCGTAGCGCTGAAGTCTTACGAGGAAGAGTTGGCGAAAGATCCACGTATTGCCGCCACCATGGAA
AACGCCCAGAAAGGTGAAATCATGCCGAACATCCCGCAGATGTCCGCTTTCTGGTATGCCGTGCGTACTG
CGGTGATCAACGCCGCCAGCGGTCGTCAGACTGTCGATGAAGCCCTGAAAGACTAAGCGGCCGCGACTCT
AGATCATAATCAGCCATACCACATTTGTAGAGGTTTTACTTGCTTTAAAAAACCTCCCACACCTCCCCCT
GAACCTGAAACATAAAATGAATGCAATTGTTGTTGTTAACTTGTTTATTGCAGCTTATAATGGTTACAAA
TAAAGCAATAGCATCACAAATTTCACAAATAAAGCATTTTTTTCACTGCATTCTAGTTGTGGTTTGTCCA
AACTCATCAATGTATCTTAAGGCGTAAATTGTAAGCGTTAATATTTTGTTAAAATTCGCGTTAAATTTTT
GTTAAATCAGCTCATTTTTTAACCAATAGGCCGAAATCGGCAAAATCCCTTATAAATCAAAAGAATAGAC
CGAGATAGGGT
[37 nt withheld, positions 5332-5368]
AAAGAACGTGGACTCCAACGTCAAAGG
[49 nt withheld, positions 5396-5444]
T
[91 nt withheld, positions 5446-5536]
G
[124 nt withheld, positions 5538-5661]
CAGGTGGCACTTTTCGGGGAAATGTGCGCGGAACCCCTATTTGTTTATTTTTCTAAATACATTCAAATAT
GTATCCGCTCATGAGACAATAACCCTGATAAATGCTTCAATAATATTGAAAAAGGAAGAGTCCTGAGGCG
GAAAGAACCAGCTGTGGAATGTGTGTCAGTTAGGGTGTGGAAAGTCCCCAGGCTCCCCAGCAGGCAGAAG
TATGCAAAGCATGCATCTCAATTAGTCAGCAACCAGGTGTGGAAAGTCCCCAGGCTCCCCAGCAGGCAGA
AGTATGCAAAGCATGCATCTCAATTAGTCAGCAACCATAGTCCCGCCCCTAACTCCGCCCATCCCGCCCC
TAACTCCGCCCAGTTCCGCCCATTCTCCGCCCCATGGCTGACTAATTTTTTTTATTTATGCAGAGGCCGA
GGCCGCCTCGGCCTCTGAGCTATTCCAGAAGTAGTGAGGAGGCTTTTTTGGAGGCCTAGGCTTTTGCAAA
GATCGATCAAGAGACAGGATGAGGATCGTTTCGCATGATTGAACAAGATGGATTGCACGCAGGTTCTCCG
GCCGCTTGGGTGGAGAGGCTATTCGGCTATGACTGGGCACAACAGACAATCGGCTGCTCTGATGCCGCCG
TGTTCCGGCTGTCAGCGCAGGGGCGCCCGGTTCTTTTTGTCAAGACCGACCTGTCCGGTGCCCTGAATGA
ACTGCAAGACGAGGCAGCGCGGCTATCGTGGCTGGCCACGACGGGCGTTCCTTGCGCAGCTGTGCTCGAC
GTTGTCACTGAAGCGGGAAGGGACTGGCTGCTATTGGGCGAAGTGCCGGGGCAGGATCTCCTGTCATCTC
ACCTTGCTCCTGCCGAGAAAGTATCCATCATGGCTGATGCAATGCGGCGGCTGCATACGCTTGATCCGGC
TACCTGCCCATTCGACCACCAAGCGAAACATCGCATCGAGCGAGCACGTACTCGGATGGAAGCCGGTCTT
GTCGATCAGGATGATCTGGACGAAGAGCATCAGGGGCTCGCGCCAGCCGAACTGTTCGCCAGGCTCAAGG
CGAGCATGCCCGACGGCGAGGATCTCGTCGTGACCCATGGCGATGCCTGCTTGCCGAATATCATGGTGGA
AAATGGCCGCTTTTCTGGATTCATCGACTGTGGCCGGCTGGGTGTGGCGGACCGCTATCAGGACATAGCG
TTGGCTACCCGTGATATTGCTGAAGAGCTTGGCGGCGAATGGGCTGACCGCTTCCTCGTGCTTTACGGTA
TCGCCGCTCCCGATTCGCAGCGCATCGCCTTCTATCGCCTTCTTGACGAGTTCTTCTGAGCGGGACTCTG
GGGTTCGAAATGACCGACCAAGCGACGCCCAACCTGCCATCACGAGATTTCGATTCCACCGCCGCCTTCT
ATGAAAGGTTGGGCTTCGGAATCGTTTTCCGGGACGCCGGCTGGATGATCCTCCAGCGCGGGGATCTCAT
GCTGGAGTTCTTCGCCCACCCTAGGGGGAGGCTAACTGAAACACGGAAGGAGACAATACCGGAAGGAACC
CGCGCTATGACGGCAATAAAAAGACAGAATAAAACGCACGGTGTTGGGTCGTTTGTTCATAAACGCGGGG
TTCGGTCCCAGGGCTGGCACTCTGTCGATACCCCACCGAGACCCCATTGGGGCCAATACGCCCGCGTTTC
TTCCTTTTCCCCACCCCACCCCCCAAGTTCGGGTGAAGGCCCAGGGCTCGCAGCCAACGTCGGGGCGGCA
GGCCCTGCCATAGCCTCAGGTTACTCATATATACTTTAGATTGATTTAAAACTTCATTTTTAATTTAAAA
GGATCTAGGTGAAGATCCTTTTTGATAATCTCATGACCAAAATCCCTTAACGTGAGTTTTCGTTCCACTG
AGCGTCAGACCCCGTAGAAAAGATCAAAGGATCTTCTTGAGATCCTTTTTTTCTGCGCGTAATCTGCTGC
TTGCAAACAAAAAAACCACCGCTACCAGCGGTGGTTTGTTTGCCGGATCAAGAGCTACCAACTCTTTTTC
CGAAGGTAACTGGCTTCAGCAGAGCGCAGATACCAAATACTGTCCTTCTAGTGTAGCCGTAGTTAGGCCA
CCACTTCAAGAACTCTGTAGCACCGCCTACATACCTCGCTCTGCTAATCCTGTTACCAGTGGCTGCTGCC
AGTGGCGATAAGTCGTGTCTTACCGGGTTGGACTCAAGACGATAGTTACCGGATAAGGCGCAGCGGTCGG
GCTGAACGGGGGGTTCGTGCACACAGCCCAGCTTGGAGCGAACGACCTACACCGAACTGAGATACCTACA
GCGTGAGCTATGAGAAAGCGCCACGCTTCCCGAAGGGAGAAAGGCGGACAGGTATCCGGTAAGCGGCAGG
GTCGGAACAGGAGAGCGCACGAGGGAGCTTCCAGGGGGAAACGCCTGGTATCTTTATAGTCCTGTCGGGT
TTCGCCACCTCTGACTTGAGCGTCGATTTTTGTGATGCTCGTCAGGGGGGCGGAGCCTATGGAAAAACGC
CAGCAACGCGGCCTTTTTACGGTTCCTGGCCTTTTGCTGGCCTTTTGCTCACATGTTCTTTCCTGCGTTA
TCCCCTGATTCTGTGGATAACCGTATTACCGCCATGCAT
